>Addgene plasmid #183580 | pKDR-TetOn.5 | addgene full sequence | sequence record 365495 | Addgene NGS Result
CACATTTCCCCGAAAAGTGCCACCTGGTCGTCGACTGGCCGCGAATCGATATGTCGAGTTTACTCCCTAT
CAGTGATAGAGAACGTATGTCGAGTTTACTCCCTATCAGTGATAGAGAACGATGTCGAGTTTACTCCCTA
TCAGTGATAGAGAACGTATGTCGAGTTTACTCCCTATCAGTGATAGAGAACGTATGTCGAGTTTACTCCC
TATCAGTGATAGAGAACGTATGTCGAGTTTATCCCTATCAGTGATAGAGAACGTATGTCGAGTTTACTCC
CTATCAGTGATAGAGAACGTATGTCGAGGTAGGCGTGTACGGTGGGAGGCCTATATAAGCAGAGCTCGTT
TAGTGAACCGTCAGATCGCCTGGAGAAACCGGTCGGCCGCGCGACGTATACTCGTCGCGCGGCCGCCACC
ATGGTGAGCAAGGGCGAGGAGCTGTTCACCGGGGTGGTGCCCATCCTGGTCGAGCTGGACGGCGACGTAA
ACGGCCACAAGTTCAGCGTCCGCGGCGAGGGCGAGGGCGATGCCACCAACGGCAAGCTGACCCTGAAGTT
CATCTGCACCACCGGCAAGCTGCCCGTGCCCTGGCCCACCCTCGTGACCACCTTCGGCTACGGCGTGGCC
TGCTTCAGCCGCTACCCCGACCACATGAAGCAGCACGACTTCTTCAAGTCCGCCATGCCCGAAGGCTACG
TCCAGGAGCGCACCATCTCTTTCAAGGACGACGGTACCTACAAGACCCGCGCCGAGGTGAAGTTCGAGGG
CGACACCCTGGTGAACCGCATCGAGCTGAAGGGCATCGACTTCAAGGAGGACGGCAACATCCTGGGGCAC
AAGCTGGAGTACAACTTCAACAGCCACTACGTCTATATCACGGCCGACAAGCAGAAGAACTGCATCAAGG
CTAACTTCAAGATCCGCCACAACGTTGAGGACGGCAGCGTGCAGCTCGCCGACCACTACCAGCAGAACAC
CCCCATCGGCGACGGCCCCGTGCTGCTGCCCGACAACCACTACCTGAGCCATCAGTCCAAGCTGAGCAAA
GACCCCAACGAGAAGCGCGATCACATGGTCCTGCTGGAGTTCGTGACCGCCGCCGGGATTACACATGGCA
TGGACGAGCTGTACAAGTAGCCTGCAGGGTCACCTAAATAATTCCGCCCCCCCCTCTCCCTCCCCCCCCC
CTAACGTTACTGGCCGAAGCCGCTTGGAATAAGGCCGGTGTGCGTTTGTCTATATGTTATTTTCCACCAT
ATTGCCGTCTTTTGGCAATGTGAGGGCCCGGAAACCTGGCCCTGTCTTCTTGACGAGCATTCCTAGGGGT
CTTTCCCCTCTCGCCAAAGGAATGCAAGGTCTGTTGAATGTCGTGAAGGAAGCAGTTCCTCTGGAAGCTT
CTTGAAGACAAACAACGTCTGTAGCGACCCTTTGCAGGCAGCGGAACCCCCCACCTGGCGACAGGTGCCT
CTGCGGCCAAAAGCCACGTGTATAAGATACACCTGCAAAGGCGGCACAACCCCAGTGCCACGTTGTGAGT
TGGATAGTTGTGGAAAGAGTCAAATGGCTCTCCTCAAGCGTATTCAACAAGGGGCTGAAGGATGCCCAGA
AGGTACCCCATTGTATGGGATCTGATCTGGGGCCTCGGTGCACATGCTTTACATGTGTTTAGTCGAGGTT
AAAAAAACGTCTAGGCCCCCCGAACCACGGGGACGTGGTTTTCCTTTGAAAAACACGATGATAATATGGC
CACAACCATGGGCTGCACCGTGAGCGCCGAGGACAAGGCGGCGGCCGAGCGCGGCTCTGGTTCCGGCACT
AGTGTGAGTAAAGGAGAGGCCGTTATAAAAGAGTTCATGCGGTTCAAGGTACACATGGAGGGATCAATGA
ACGGACACGAGTTCGAAATCGAAGGGGAAGGAGAGGGCAGGCCCTATGAGGGTACTCAGACCGCCAAACT
CAAAGTGACAAAGGGAGGCCCTTTGCCTTTCTCTTGGGACATCTTGTCACCACAATTTATGTATGGCTCC
CGAGCATTTATAAAACACCCAGCAGACATACCCGATTACTACAAGCAGTCTTTCCCAGAAGGTTTTAAAT
GGGAAAGGGTCATGAACTTTGAGGATGGTGGTGCTGTGACGGTGACGCAGGATACTTCTTTGGAGGACGG
AACACTCATCTACAAGGTAAAGCTCAGGGGCACGAACTTCCCGCCGGACGGACCAGTCATGCAGAAAAAG
ACTATGGGATGGGAGGCTTCCACCGAACGGTTGTATCCCGAGGACGGTGTTTTGAAGGGAGATATAAAAA
TGGCTCTTCGGCTGAAAGATGGAGGCAGATACTTGGCAGATTTTAAGACCACGTATAAGGCAAAAAAACC
AGTGCAAATGCCGGGAGCATATAACGTTGACCGCAAACTGGACATCACCTCACATAACGAGGATTATACA
GTAGTAGAACAGTACGAAAGAAGCGAAGGGAGGCACAGCACCGGGGGTATGGATGAGCTGTATAAGTGAT
AGGCATGCTGTTTGAATGAGGCTTCAGTACTTTACAGAATCGTTGCCTGCACATCTTGGAAACACTTGCT
GGGATTACTTCGACTTCTTAACCCAACAGAAGGCTCGAGAAGGTATATTGCTGTTGACAGTGAGCGCACT
CTTTCTAGGAGGTTGTGATAGTGAAGCCACAGATGTATCACAACCTCCTAGAAAGAGTATGCCTACTGCC
TCGGACTTCAAGGGGCTAGAATTCGAGCAATTATCTTGTTTACTAAAACTGAATACCTTGCTATCTCTTT
GATACATTTTTACAAAGCTGAATTAAAATGGTATAAATTAAATCACTTTTTTCAATTGACGCGTCATGCT
CCGGGGTTGGGGTTGCGCCTTTTCCAAGGCAGCCCTGGGTTTGCGCAGGGACGCGGCTGCTCTGGGCGTG
GTTCCGGGAAACGCAGCGGCGCCGACCCTGGGTCTCGCACATTCTTCACGTCCGTTCGCAGCGTCACCCG
GATCTTCGCCGCTACCCTTGTGGGCCCCCCGGCGACGCTTCCTGCTCCGCCCCTAAGTCGGGAAGGTTCC
TTGCGGTTCGCGGCGTGCCGGACGTGACAAACGGAAGCCGCACGTCTCACTAGTACCCTCGCAGACGGAC
AGCGCCAGGGAGCAATGGCAGCGCGCCGACCGCGATGGGCTGTGGCCAATAGCGGCTGCTCAGCAGGGCG
CGCCGAGAGCAGCGGCCGGGAAGGGGCGGTGCGGGAGGCGGGGTGTGGGGCGGTAGTGTGGGCCCTGTTC
CTGCCCGCGCGGTGTTCCGCATTCTGCAAGCCTCCGGAGCGCACGTCGGCAGTCGGCTCCCTCGTTGACC
GAATCACCGACCTCTCTCCCCAGCAATTCACCATGTCTAGACTGGACAAGAGCAAAGTCATAAACGGAGC
TCTGGAATTACTCAATGGTGTCGGTATCGAAGGCCTGACGACAAGGAAACTCGCTCAAAAGCTGGGAGTT
GAGCAGCCTACCCTGTACTGGCACGTGAAGAACAAGCGGGCCCTGCTCGATGCCCTGCCAATCGAGATGC
TGGACAGGCATCATACCCACTTCTGCCCCCTGGAAGGCGAGTCATGGCAAGACTTTCTGCGGAACAACGC
CAAGTCATACCGCTGTGCTCTCCTCTCACATCGCGACGGGGCTAAAGTGCATCTCGGCACCCGCCCAACA
GAGAAACAGTACGAAACCCTGGAAAATCAGCTCGCGTTCCTGTGTCAGCAAGGCTTCTCCCTGGAGAACG
CACTGTACGCTCTGTCCGCCGTGGGCCACTTTACACTGGGCTGCGTATTGGAGGAACAGGAGCATCAAGT
AGCAAAAGAGGAAAGAGAGACACCTACCACCGATTCTATGCCCCCACTTCTGAGACAAGCAATTGAGCTG
TTCGACCGGCAGGGAGCCGAACCTGCCTTCCTTTTCGGCCTGGAACTAATCATATGTGGCCTGGAGAAAC
AGCTAAAGTGCGAAAGCGGCGGGCCGACCGACGCCCTTGACGATTTTGACTTAGACATGCTCCCAGCCGA
TGCCCTTGACGACTTTGACCTTGATATGCTGCCTGCTGACGCTCTTGACGATTTTGACCTTGACATGCTC
CCCGGGTAACTAAGTAAGGATCGATCCAAGGTACCTTGAGCATCTGACTTCTGGCTAATAAAGGAAATTT
ATTTTCATTGCAATAGTGTGTTGGAATTTTTTGTGTCTCTCACTCGGAAGGACATATGGGAGGGCAAATC
ATTTAAAACATCAGAATGAGTATTTGGTTTAGAGTTTGGCAACATATGCCCATATGCTGGCTGCCATGAA
CAAAGGTTGGCTATAAAGAGGTCATCAGTATATGAAACAGCCCCCTGCTGTCCATTCCTTATTCCATAGA
AAAGCCTTGACTTGAGGTTAGATTTTTTTTATATTTTGTTTTGTGTTATTTTTTTCTTTAACATCCCTAA
AATTTTCCTTACATGTTTTACTAGCCAGATTTTTCCTCCTCTCCTGACTACTCCCAGTCATAGCTGTCCC
TCTTCTCTTATGGAGATCCCTCGACCTGCAGCCCAAGCTTGGCGTAATCATGGTCATAGCTGTTTCCTGT
GTGAAATTGTTATCCGCTCACAATTCCACACAACATACGAGCCGGAAGCATAAAGTGTAAAGCCTGGGGT
GCCTAATGAGTGAGCTAACTCACATTAATTGCGTTGCGCTCACTGCCCGCTTTCCAGTCGGGAAACCTGT
CGTGCCAGCGGATCCGCATCTCAATTAGTCAGCAACCATAGTCCCGCCCCTAACTCCGCCCATCCCGCCC
CTAACTCCGCCCAGTTCCGCCCATTCTCCGCCCCATGGCTGACTAATTTTTTTTATTTATGCAGAGGCCG
AGGCCGCCTCGGCCTCTGAGCTATTCCAGAAGTAGTGAGGAGGCTTTTTTGGAGGCCTAGGCTTTTGCAA
AAAGCTAACTTGTTTATTGCAGCTTATAATGGTTACAAATAAAGCAATAGCATCACAAATTTCACAAATA
AAGCATTTTTTTCACTGCATTCTAGTTGTGGTTTGTCCAAACTCATCAATGTATCTTATCATGTCTGGAT
CCGCTGCATTAATGAATCGGCCAACGCGCGGGGAGAGGCGGTTTGCGTATTGGGCGCTCTTCCGCTTCCT
CGCTCACTGACTCGCTGCGCTCGGTCGTTCGGCTGCGGCGAGCGGTATCAGCTCACTCAAAGGCGGTAAT
ACGGTTATCCACAGAATCAGGGGATAACGCAGGAAAGAACATGTGAGCAAAAGGCCAGCAAAAGGCCAGG
AACCGTAAAAAGGCCGCGTTGCTGGCGTTTTTCCATAGGCTCCGCCCCCCTGACGAGCATCACAAAAATC
GACGCTCAAGTCAGAGGTGGCGAAACCCGACAGGACTATAAAGATACCAGGCGTTTCCCCCTGGAAGCTC
CCTCGTGCGCTCTCCTGTTCCGACCCTGCCGCTTACCGGATACCTGTCCGCCTTTCTCCCTTCGGGAAGC
GTGGCGCTTTCTCATAGCTCACGCTGTAGGTATCTCAGTTCGGTGTAGGTCGTTCGCTCCAAGCTGGGCT
GTGTGCACGAACCCCCCGTTCAGCCCGACCGCTGCGCCTTATCCGGTAACTATCGTCTTGAGTCCAACCC
GGTAAGACACGACTTATCGCCACTGGCAGCAGCCACTGGTAACAGGATTAGCAGAGCGAGGTATGTAGGC
GGTGCTACAGAGTTCTTGAAGTGGTGGCCTAACTACGGCTACACTAGAAGAACAGTATTTGGTATCTGCG
CTCTGCTGAAGCCAGTTACCTTCGGAAAAAGAGTTGGTAGCTCTTGATCCGGCAAACAAACCACCGCTGG
TAGCGGTGGTTTTTTTGTTTGCAAGCAGCAGATTACGCGCAGAAAAAAAGGATCTCAAGAAGATCCTTTG
ATCTTTTCTACGGGGTCTGACGCTCAGTGGAACGAAAACTCACGTTAAGGGATTTTGGTCATGAGATTAT
CAAAAAGGATCTTCACCTAGATCCTTTTAAATTAAAAATGAAGTTTTAAATCAATCTAAAGTATATATGA
GTAAACTTGGTCTGACAGTTACCAATGCTTAATCAGTGAGGCACCTATCTCAGCGATCTGTCTATTTCGT
TCATCCATAGTTGCCTGACTCCCCGTCGTGTAGATAACTACGATACGGGAGGGCTTACCATCTGGCCCCA
GTGCTGCAATGATACCGCGAGACCCACGCTCACCGGCTCCAGATTTATCAGCAATAAACCAGCCAGCCGG
AAGGGCCGAGCGCAGAAGTGGTCCTGCAACTTTATCCGCCTCCATCCAGTCTATTAATTGTTGCCGGGAA
GCTAGAGTAAGTAGTTCGCCAGTTAATAGTTTGCGCAACGTTGTTGCCATTGCTACAGGCATCGTGGTGT
CACGCTCGTCGTTTGGTATGGCTTCATTCAGCTCCGGTTCCCAACGATCAAGGCGAGTTACATGATCCCC
CATGTTGTGCAAAAAAGCGGTTAGCTCCTTCGGTCCTCCGATCGTTGTCAGAAGTAAGTTGGCCGCAGTG
TTATCACTCATGGTTATGGCAGCACTGCATAATTCTCTTACTGTCATGCCATCCGTAAGATGCTTTTCTG
TGACTGGTGAGTACTCAACCAAGTCATTCTGAGAATAGTGTATGCGGCGACCGAGTTGCTCTTGCCCGGC
GTCAATACGGGATAATACCGCGCCACATAGCAGAACTTTAAAAGTGCTCATCATTGGAAAACGTTCTTCG
GGGCGAAAACTCTCAAGGATCTTACCGCTGTTGAGATCCAGTTCGATGTAACCCACTCGTGCACCCAACT
GATCTTCAGCATCTTTTACTTTCACCAGCGTTTCTGGGTGAGCAAAAACAGGAAGGCAAAATGCCGCAAA
AAAGGGAATAAGGGCGACACGGAAATGTTGAATACTCATACTCTTCCTTTTTCAATATTATTGAAGCATT
TATCAGGGTTATTGTCTCATGAGCGGATACATATTTGAATGTATTTAGAAAAATAAACAAATAGGGGTTC
CGCG
Features (pLannotate 1.2.2; 20 found; start..end, strand, type, name):
     56..370     +  promoter       tight TRE promoter: Tet-responsive promoter PTight, consisting of seven tet operator sequences followed by the minimal CMV promoter
    421..1137    +  CDS            mClover3: mClover3 is a basic (constitutively fluorescent) green/yellow fluorescent protein published in 2016, derived from Aequorea victoria. It is reported to be a rapidly-maturing monomer with high acid sensitivity.
   1282..1744    +  misc_feature   IRES: internal ribosome entry site (IRES) of the encephalomyocarditis virus (EMCV)
   1824..2516    +  CDS            mScarlet-I: mScarlet-I is a basic (constitutively fluorescent) red fluorescent protein published in 2016, derived from synthetic construct. It is reported to be a rapidly-maturing monomer with moderate acid sensitivity.
   2723..2849    +  ncRNA          3' miR-30a: sequence downstream of the 71-nt precursor of the human miR-30a microRNA (Zeng et al., 2002) miRNA
   2873..3383    +  promoter       hPGK promoter: human phosphoglycerate kinase 1 promoter
   3393..4090    +  CDS            rtTA3 (fragment): reverse tetracycline transactivator 3 activates expression from Tet-responsive promoters in the presence of doxycycline
   4020..4130    +  CDS            VP48: 3 tandem repeats of the minimal activation domain of herpes simplex virus VP16 (Cheng et al., 2013)
   4187..4242    +  polyA_signal   β-globin poly(A) signal: rabbit β-globin polyadenylation signal (Gil and Proudfoot, 1987)
   4627..4643    -  protein_bind   lac operator: The lac repressor binds to the lac operator to inhibit transcription in E. coli. This inhibition can be relieved by adding lactose or isopropyl-β-D-thiogalactopyranoside (IPTG). lac repressor encoded by lacI
   4651..4681    -  promoter       lac promoter: promoter for the E. coli lac operon
   4696..4717    -  protein_bind   CAP binding site: CAP binding activates transcription in the presence of cAMP. E. coli catabolite activator protein
   4730..4769    -  CDS            lacI (fragment): lac repressor; lacI; The lac repressor binds to the lac operator to inhibit transcription in E. coli. This inhibition can be relieved by adding lactose or isopropyl-β-D-thiogalactopyranoside (IPTG).
   4776..4798    +  promoter       SV40 promoter (fragment): SV40 enhancer and early promoter
   4822..4957    +  rep_origin     SV40 ori: SV40 origin of replication
   4977..5111    +  polyA_signal   SV40 poly(A) signal: SV40 polyadenylation signal
   5113..5167    -  CDS            lacI (fragment): lac repressor; lacI; The lac repressor binds to the lac operator to inhibit transcription in E. coli. This inhibition can be relieved by adding lactose or isopropyl-β-D-thiogalactopyranoside (IPTG).
   5350..5938    -  rep_origin     ori: high-copy-number ColE1/pMB1/pBR322/pUC origin of replication
   6109..6969    -  CDS            AmpR: β-lactamase; bla; confers resistance to ampicillin, carbenicillin, and related antibiotics
   6970..7074    -  promoter       AmpR promoter: bla
