[The description below was written by a language model from this plasmid's Addgene catalogue record and pLannotate feature annotations shown in this document.]
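Description:
pKDR-TetOn.5 is a 7,074-nt mammalian expression plasmid built on the pKDR (knockdown-replacement) backbone. It is one member of a series designed to titrate the level of an expressed protein so that it can be matched to endogenous levels. It is propagated in E. coli as a high-copy plasmid through a ColE1/pUC-type origin and is selected with ampicillin via the β-lactamase gene and its native promoter. Remnants of lac regulatory sequences and an SV40 origin, promoter fragment and poly(A) signal are also annotated in the backbone.

The payload is a doxycycline-inducible, single-transcript cassette. A tight TRE promoter (seven tet operators upstream of a minimal CMV promoter) drives mClover3, followed by an EMCV IRES and mScarlet-I, with a 3' miR-30a flanking sequence annotated downstream. The miR-30a element suggests a microRNA-based hairpin context for the knockdown arm, although no 5' miR-30a flank or hairpin target is annotated or named in the record. The catalogued insert, "Attenuator Sequence 5", was introduced by Gibson cloning. It does not appear as a separate feature in the table, so its exact position is not stated. The associated publication title refers to 5' UTR secondary structures used to tune translation of the rescue protein.

A human PGK promoter constitutively expresses the reverse tetracycline transactivator rtTA3, ending at a rabbit β-globin poly(A) signal, so the Tet-On system is self-contained on one plasmid. The two fluorescent proteins presumably report how strongly this attenuator variant dampens output. The record describes the plasmid as the attenuated Tet-On promoter version within the series.
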