Addgene plasmid #183580: pKDR-TetOn.5
Purpose: One in a series of plasmids to titrate levels of expressed protein to levels of endogenous protein (attenuated Tet-On promoter, Fig 3)
Depositing lab: Erik Dent. Depositing organization: University of Wisconsin, Madison. Publication: A Single Transcript Knockdown-Replacement Strategy Employing 5' UTR Secondary Structures to Precisely Titrate Rescue Protein Translation. Millette MM, Holland ED, Tenpas TJ, Dent EW. Front Genome Ed. 2022 Mar 28;4:803375. doi: 10.3389/fgeed.2022.803375. eCollection 2022. PubMed 35419562.
Backbone
  Vector backbone: pKDR
  Vector type: Mammalian Expression
Growth in bacteria
  Bacterial resistance: Ampicillin, 100 μg/mL
  Growth temperature: 37°C
  Growth strain: DH5alpha
  Copy number: High Copy
Gene/Insert
  Gene/Insert name: Attenuator Sequence 5
  Species: Other
  Promoter: Tet-On
  Cloning method: Gibson Cloning
Terms and licenses: Academic/Nonprofit Terms; Industry Terms: Not Available to Industry
How to cite: pKDR-TetOn.5 was a gift from Erik Dent (Addgene plasmid # 183580 ; http://n2t.net/addgene:183580 ; RRID:Addgene_183580)
